>Addgene plasmid #176336 | pVRC8400-SARS-CoV-2-S2P-B.1.618-AVI | addgene full sequence | sequence record 347178 | Addgene NGS Result
TCGCGCGTTTCGGTGATGACGGTGAAAACCTCTGACACATGCAGCTCCCGGAGACGGTCACAGCTTGTCT
GTAAGCGGATGCCGGGAGCAGACAAGCCCGTCAGGGCGCGTCAGCGGGTGTTGGCGGGTGTCGGGGCTGG
CTTAACTATGCGGCATCAGAGCAGATTGTACTGAGAGTGCACCATATGCGGTGTGAAATACCGCACAGAT
GCGTAAGGAGAAAATACCGCATCAGATTGGCTATTGGCCATTGCATACGTTGTATCCATATCATAATATG
TACATTTATATTGGCTCATGTCCAACATTACCGCCATGTTGACATTGATTATTGACTAGTTATTAATAGT
AATCAATTACGGGGTCATTAGTTCATAGCCCATATATGGAGTTCCGCGTTACATAACTTACGGTAAATGG
CCCGCCTGGCTGACCGCCCAACGACCCCCGCCCATTGACGTCAATAATGACGTATGTTCCCATAGTAACG
CCAATAGGGACTTTCCATTGACGTCAATGGGTGGAGTATTTACGGTAAACTGCCCACTTGGCAGTACATC
AAGTGTATCATATGCCAAGTACGCCCCCTATTGACGTCAATGACGGTAAATGGCCCGCCTGGCATTATGC
CCAGTACATGACCTTATGGGACTTTCCTACTTGGCAGTACATCTACGTATTAGTCATCGCTATTACCATG
GTGATGCGGTTTTGGCAGTACATCAATGGGCGTGGATAGCGGTTTGACTCACGGGGATTTCCAAGTCTCC
ACCCCATTGACGTCAATGGGAGTTTGTTTTGGCACCAAAATCAACGGGACTTTCCAAAATGTCGTAACAA
CTCCGCCCCATTGACGCAAATGGGCGGTAGGCGTGTACGGTGGGAGGTCTATATAAGCAGAGCTCGTTTA
GTGAACCGTCAGATCGCCTGGAGACGCCATCCACGCTGTTTTGACCTCCATAGAAGACACCGGGACCGAT
CCAGCCTCCATCGGCTCGCATCTCTCCTTCACGCGCCCGCCGCCCTACCTGAGGCCGCCATCCACGCCGG
TTGAGTCGCGTTCTGCCGCCTCCCGCCTGTGGTGCCTCCTGAACTGCGTCCGCCGTCTAGGTAAGTTTAA
AGCTCAGGTCGAGACCGGGCCTTTGTCCGGCGCTCCCTTGGAGCCTACCTAGACTCAGCCGGCTCTCCAC
GCTTTGCCTGACCCTGCTTGCTCAACTCTAGTTAACGGTGGAGGGCAGTGTAGTCTGAGCAGTACTCGTT
GCTGCCGCGCGCGCCACCAGACATAATAGCTGACAGACTAACAGACTGTTCCTTTCCATGGGTCTTTTCT
GCAGTCACCGTCGTCGACACGTGTGATCAGATATCGCGGCCGCTCTAGACCACCATGGGATGGTCATGTA
TCATCCTTTTTCTAGTAGCAACTGCAACCGGTGTACATTCCGCACCAGAGCTGCTGGGAGGACCTAGCGT
GTTCCTGTTTCCCCCTAAGCCTAAGGACACCCTGATGATCAGCCGGACCCCAGAGGTGACATGCGTGGTG
GTGGACGTGTCCCACGAGGACCCCGAGGTGAAGTTCAACTGGTACGTGGATGGCGTGGAGGTGCACAATG
CCAAGACCAAGCCAAGGGAGGAGCAGTACAACTCTACCTATCGCGTGGTGAGCGTGCTGACAGTGCTGCA
CCAGGACTGGCTGAACGGCAAGGAGTACAAGTGTAAGGTGTCTAATAAGGCCCTGCCTGCCCCAATCGAG
AAGACCATCAGCAAGGCAAAGGGACAGCCAAGGGAGCCTCAGGTGTATACCCTGCCACCCAGCCGCGACG
AGCTGACAAAGAACCAGGTGTCCCTGTACTGCCTGGTGAAGGGCTTCTATCCTTCCGATATCGCCGTGGA
GTGGGAGTCTAATGGCCAGCCAGAGAACAATTACAAGACCACACCTCCAGTGCTGGACTCCGATGGCTCT
TTCTTTCTGTATTCCAAGCTGACCGTGGATAAGAGCCGGTGGCAGCAGGGCAACGTGTTTAGCTGTTCCG
TGATGCACGAGGCCCTGCACAATCACTACACACAGAAGTCTCTGAGCCTGTCCCCCGGCAAGGGAGGAGG
AGGCAGCGGCGGAGGAGGCTCCGGAGGCGGCGGCTCTGGCGGCGGCGGCAGCGCCCCTGAACTGCTGGGA
GGACCAAGCGTGTTCCTGTTTCCACCTAAGCCCAAAGATACCCTGATGATCTCCAGGACCCCTGAAGTCA
CCTGCGTGGTCGTGGACGTGTCTCATGAGGACCCCGAAGTCAAGTTCAACTGGTACGTGGACGGAGTCGA
AGTCCATAACGCCAAGACCAAGCCTAGAGAAGAGCAGTACAACTCCACCTATAGAGTGGTGTCTGTGCTG
ACAGTGCTGCATCAGGATTGGCTGAATGGCAAGGAATATAAGTGTAAGGTGAGCAATAAGGCCCTGCCCG
CCCCTATCGAGAAGACCATCTCTAAAGCCAAAGGACAGCCAAGGGAGCCACAGGTGTATACACTGCCACC
CAGCCGGGACGAGCTGACCAAGAACCAGGTGAGCCTGACATGTCTGGTCAAGGGCTTCTACCCCAGTGAC
ATTGCTGTGGAGTGGGAGTCCAATGGCCAGCCTGAGAACAATTATAAAACTACCCCACCAGTGCTGGACA
GCGATGGCTCCTTCTTTCTGACCAGCAAGCTGACAGTGGATAAGTCCCGCTGGCAGCAGGGAAACGTGTT
TTCTTGTAGCGTGATGCATGAGGCCCTGCATAACCACTACACCCAGAAGTCCCTGTCTCTGAGCCCAGGC
AAGGGAGGCAGCGGAGGCGGAGGCAGCGGAGGCCTGGAGGTGCTGTTTCAGGGCCCTCAGTGCGTGAACC
TGACCACCCGAACCCAGCTCCCACCAGCCTACACCAACAGCTTTACACGGGGCGTGTACTACCCTGACAA
GGTGTTCAGATCTAGCGTCCTGCACAGCACTCAGGACCTCTTCCTGCCGTTCTTCAGCAACGTGACATGG
TTCCACGCCATCCACGTGAGCGGCACAAACGGAACCAAGCGGTTTGATAACCCCGTCCTGCCATTCAATG
ATGGAGTTTACTTCGCCAGTACCGAGAAGAGTAACATCATCCGGGGCTGGATCTTCGGCACCACCCTGGA
TAGCAAAACACAGAGCCTCCTGATCGTGAACAATGCCACGAACGTCGTGATCAAGGTGTGCGAGTTCCAG
TTTTGCAATGATCCTTTCCTGGGTGTGTACAAGAACAACAAGAGCTGGATGGAAAGCGAGTTCAGAGTCT
ACAGCAGCGCCAACAACTGCACATTCGAGTACGTCTCTCAGCCTTTTCTGATGGACCTTGAGGGGAAACA
AGGCAACTTCAAGAACCTGAGAGAATTCGTGTTCAAGAACATCGACGGCTACTTCAAAATCTACTCCAAG
CACACACCCATCAACCTGGTCCGGGACCTCCCTCAGGGCTTCAGCGCCCTGGAACCCCTGGTCGACCTGC
CCATAGGCATCAACATAACGCGGTTCCAAACCCTGCTGGCCCTGCATAGATCCTACCTGACTCCTGGCGA
CAGCAGCAGCGGATGGACCGCCGGAGCTGCAGCCTACTATGTGGGCTACCTGCAACCTAGAACCTTCCTG
CTGAAGTACAACGAGAACGGCACAATCACAGACGCCGTCGACTGCGCCCTGGACCCTCTCTCTGAGACAA
AGTGCACCCTGAAGTCCTTCACCGTGGAAAAGGGCATCTACCAGACCAGCAACTTCCGGGTGCAGCCTAC
AGAGAGCATCGTGCGATTTCCAAACATTACCAACCTCTGCCCCTTCGGCGAGGTGTTTAACGCCACAAGA
TTTGCCTCCGTTTACGCCTGGAATAGAAAGAGAATCAGCAATTGTGTGGCCGACTACTCCGTGCTGTATA
ACAGCGCCTCTTTCAGCACCTTCAAGTGCTACGGCGTTTCCCCAACAAAGCTGAATGACCTGTGCTTCAC
CAACGTGTACGCCGACTCCTTCGTAATTAGAGGCGATGAGGTGCGGCAGATCGCACCAGGCCAGACCGGT
AAGATCGCTGACTACAACTATAAGCTGCCTGATGATTTTACAGGCTGCGTGATCGCCTGGAACTCTAACA
ACCTGGATAGCAAGGTGGGCGGCAACTACAACTACCTGTACCGGCTGTTTCGCAAGTCTAACCTGAAACC
TTTCGAGAGAGACATCTCCACAGAGATCTACCAGGCCGGTTCTACACCTTGTAACGGGGTGAAAGGCTTC
AACTGTTACTTCCCTCTGCAAAGCTACGGCTTCCAGCCTACCAATGGAGTCGGCTACCAGCCATACCGGG
TGGTCGTGCTGTCCTTCGAGTTACTCCACGCCCCCGCCACCGTCTGCGGTCCTAAGAAGTCCACCAATCT
GGTTAAGAACAAATGCGTGAACTTCAACTTCAACGGCCTGACCGGGACCGGCGTGCTGACCGAAAGCAAC
AAAAAGTTCCTCCCCTTCCAGCAGTTCGGCCGTGATATCGCTGACACCACAGATGCCGTCAGAGATCCAC
AGACCCTGGAAATCCTGGATATTACACCCTGCTCCTTCGGAGGAGTTTCTGTGATCACCCCCGGGACCAA
TACCAGCAACCAGGTGGCTGTGCTGTACCAAGGTGTTAACTGCACCGAGGTTCCTGTGGCCATCCACGCC
GATCAGCTGACACCTACTTGGAGAGTGTACTCCACTGGCTCCAATGTGTTCCAGACCAGGGCCGGATGTC
TGATCGGCGCCGAGCACGTGAATAACAGTTACGAGTGCGACATCCCTATCGGCGCCGGCATCTGTGCCAG
CTACCAGACCCAGACAAACAGCCCTGGGTCTGCTTCCTCTGTAGCTAGCCAGAGCATCATCGCCTACACC
ATGAGCCTGGGCGCAGAGAACAGCGTGGCCTATTCCAACAACTCTATCGCCATTCCCACCAACTTTACAA
TTAGCGTCACAACAGAGATCCTGCCCGTGAGCATGACCAAGACCAGCGTGGACTGTACAATGTACATCTG
TGGCGACAGCACTGAATGCAGCAACCTGCTGCTGCAATACGGCTCCTTTTGCACCCAACTGAACCGGGCG
CTGACCGGAATCGCCGTGGAACAGGACAAAAATACCCAGGAGGTGTTCGCCCAAGTGAAGCAGATCTACA
AGACCCCACCTATCAAGGACTTCGGCGGCTTTAACTTTAGCCAGATTCTCCCTGATCCTTCTAAGCCTAG
CAAGCGGAGCTTTATCGAGGATCTGCTGTTCAACAAGGTCACCCTGGCCGATGCCGGCTTTATCAAACAG
TATGGCGATTGCCTGGGCGACATAGCCGCCAGAGATCTGATCTGCGCCCAGAAATTCAACGGCCTGACAG
TTCTCCCACCTCTGCTGACCGACGAGATGATCGCTCAGTACACCTCTGCCCTGCTGGCTGGCACCATCAC
ATCTGGGTGGACATTTGGCGCCGGCGCCGCCCTGCAGATCCCCTTTGCCATGCAGATGGCCTATAGATTC
AACGGAATCGGCGTGACCCAGAACGTGCTGTATGAAAACCAGAAGCTGATCGCTAACCAGTTCAATTCTG
CCATCGGCAAGATCCAGGACTCCCTCTCCTCTACCGCCAGCGCCCTGGGCAAACTGCAGGACGTGGTGAA
TCAGAACGCCCAAGCCCTGAACACCCTGGTGAAGCAGCTCAGCAGCAATTTTGGCGCCATCAGCTCTGTG
CTGAACGATATCCTGTCTAGACTGGACCCTCCAGAAGCCGAAGTCCAGATCGATAGACTGATCACAGGCA
GACTGCAGTCCCTGCAAACCTACGTGACCCAACAGCTGATCAGGGCCGCTGAAATAAGAGCCAGCGCCAA
TCTCGCCGCTACCAAGATGTCCGAGTGTGTGCTGGGACAGTCTAAACGCGTTGACTTCTGCGGCAAAGGC
TATCACCTGATGAGCTTCCCCCAGAGCGCGCCGCACGGCGTGGTGTTCCTGCATGTGACATACGTGCCTG
CCCAAGAGAAGAATTTCACAACCGCCCCTGCCATCTGCCACGACGGCAAGGCCCACTTCCCAAGAGAGGG
CGTTTTCGTTTCCAATGGCACACACTGGTTCGTGACACAAAGAAACTTCTACGAACCCCAGATTATCACC
ACCGACAACACCTTCGTGAGTGGCAATTGTGACGTGGTCATCGGAATCGTGAACAACACAGTGTACGACC
CTCTGCAACCTGAGCTGGACTCTTTTAAGGAAGAGCTGGACAAGTACTTTAAAAACCACACCAGCCCCGA
TGTGGACCTGGGCGACATCAGTGGCATTAACGCCAGCGTGGTGAACATCCAAAAGGAAATCGACAGACTG
AACGAGGTGGCCAAGAACCTGAACGAGTCCCTGATCGACCTGCAGGAGCTCGGCAAATACGAGCAGGGAT
CTGGATACATCCCCGAGGCCCCCAGAGATGGCCAGGCCTACGTGCGGAAGGACGGCGAGTGGGTACTGCT
GAGCACATTCCTGGGCAGATCCGGAGGAGGCCTGGTGCCACAGCAGAGCGGAGGCCTGAACGACATCTTC
GAGGCCCAGAAGATCGAGTGGCACGAGGGCTGATGAGGATCCAGATCTGCTGTGCCTTCTAGTTGCCAGC
CATCTGTTGTTTGCCCCTCCCCCGTGCCTTCCTTGACCCTGGAAGGTGCCACTCCCACTGTCCTTTCCTA
ATAAAATGAGGAAATTGCATCGCATTGTCTGAGTAGGTGTCATTCTATTCTGGGGGGTGGGGTGGGGCAG
GACAGCAAGGGGGAGGATTGGGAAGACAATAGCAGGCATGCTGGGGATGCGGTGGGCTCTATGGGTACCC
AGGTGCTGAAGAATTGACCCGGTTCCTCCTGGGCCAGAAAGAAGCAGGCACATCCCCTTCTCTGTGACAC
ACCCTGTCCACGCCCCTGGTTCTTAGTTCCAGCCCCACTCATAGGACACTCATAGCTCAGGAGGGCTCCG
CCTTCAATCCCACCCGCTAAAGTACTTGGAGCGGTCTCTCCCTCCCTCATCAGCCCACCAAACCAAACCT
AGCCTCCAAGAGTGGGAAGAAATTAAAGCAAGATAGGCTATTAAGTGCAGAGGGAGAGAAAATGCCTCCA
ACATGTGAGGAAGTAATGAGAGAAATCATAGAATTTTAAGGCCATGATTTAAGGCCATCATGGCCTTAAT
CTTCCGCTTCCTCGCTCACTGACTCGCTGCGCTCGGTCGTTCGGCTGCGGCGAGCGGTATCAGCTCACTC
AAAGGCGGTAATACGGTTATCCACAGAATCAGGGGATAACGCAGGAAAGAACATGTGAGCAAAAGGCCAG
CAAAAGGCCAGGAACCGTAAAAAGGCCGCGTTGCTGGCGTTTTTCCATAGGCTCCGCCCCCCTGACGAGC
ATCACAAAAATCGACGCTCAAGTCAGAGGTGGCGAAACCCGACAGGACTATAAAGATACCAGGCGTTTCC
CCCTGGAAGCTCCCTCGTGCGCTCTCCTGTTCCGACCCTGCCGCTTACCGGATACCTGTCCGCCTTTCTC
CCTTCGGGAAGCGTGGCGCTTTCTCATAGCTCACGCTGTAGGTATCTCAGTTCGGTGTAGGTCGTTCGCT
CCAAGCTGGGCTGTGTGCACGAACCCCCCGTTCAGCCCGACCGCTGCGCCTTATCCGGTAACTATCGTCT
TGAGTCCAACCCGGTAAGACACGACTTATCGCCACTGGCAGCAGCCACTGGTAACAGGATTAGCAGAGCG
AGGTATGTAGGCGGTGCTACAGAGTTCTTGAAGTGGTGGCCTAACTACGGCTACACTAGAAGAACAGTAT
TTGGTATCTGCGCTCTGCTGAAGCCAGTTACCTTCGGAAAAAGAGTTGGTAGCTCTTGATCCGGCAAACA
AACCACCGCTGGTAGCGGTGGTTTTTTTGTTTGCAAGCAGCAGATTACGCGCAGAAAAAAAGGATCTCAA
GAAGATCCTTTGATCTTTTCTACGGGGTCTGACGCTCAGTGGAACGAAAACTCACGTTAAGGGATTTTGG
TCATGAGATTATCAAAAAGGATCTTCACCTAGATCCTTTTAAATTAAAAATGAAGTTTTAAATCAATCTA
AAGTATATATGAGTAAACTTGGTCTGACAGTTACCAATGCTTAATCAGTGAGGCACCTATCTCAGCGATC
TGTCTATTTCGTTCATCCATAGTTGCCTGACTCGGGGGGGGGGGGCGCTGAGGTCTGCCTCGTGAAGAAG
GTGTTGCTGACTCATACCAGGCCTGAATCGCCCCATCATCCAGCCAGAAAGTGAGGGAGCCACGGTTGAT
GAGAGCTTTGTTGTAGGTGGACCAGTTGGTGATTTTGAACTTTTGCTTTGCCACGGAACGGTCTGCGTTG
TCGGGAAGATGCGTGATCTGATCCTTCAACTCAGCAAAAGTTCGATTTATTCAACAAAGCCGCCGTCCCG
TCAAGTCAGCGTAATGCTCTGCCAGTGTTACAACCAATTAACCAATTCTGATTAGAAAAACTCATCGAGC
ATCAAATGAAACTGCAATTTATTCATATCAGGATTATCAATACCATATTTTTGAAAAAGCCGTTTCTGTA
ATGAAGGAGAAAACTCACCGAGGCAGTTCCATAGGATGGCAAGATCCTGGTATCGGTCTGCGATTCCGAC
TCGTCCAACATCAATACAACCTATTAATTTCCCCTCGTCAAAAATAAGGTTATCAAGTGAGAAATCACCA
TGAGTGACGACTGAATCCGGTGAGAATGGCAAAAGCTTATGCATTTCTTTCCAGACTTGTTCAACAGGCC
AGCCATTACGCTCGTCATCAAAATCACTCGCATCAACCAAACCGTTATTCATTCGTGATTGCGCCTGAGC
GAGACGAAATACGCGATCGCTGTTAAAAGGACAATTACAAACAGGAATCGAATGCAACCGGCGCAGGAAC
ACTGCCAGCGCATCAACAATATTTTCACCTGAATCAGGATATTCTTCTAATACCTGGAATGCTGTTTTCC
CGGGGATCGCAGTGGTGAGTAACCATGCATCATCAGGAGTACGGATAAAATGCTTGATGGTCGGAAGAGG
CATAAATTCCGTCAGCCAGTTTAGTCTGACCATCTCATCTGTAACATCATTGGCAACGCTACCTTTGCCA
TGTTTCAGAAACAACTCTGGCGCATCGGGCTTCCCATACAATCGATAGATTGTCGCACCTGATTGCCCGA
CATTATCGCGAGCCCATTTATACCCATATAAATCAGCATCCATGTTGGAATTTAATCGCGGCCTCGAGCA
AGACGTTTCCCGTTGAATATGGCTCATAACACCCCTTGTATTACTGTTTATGTAAGCAGACAGTTTTATT
GTTCATGATGATATATTTTTATCTTGTGCAATGTAACATCAGAGATTTTGAGACACAACGTGGCTTTCCC
CCCCCCCCCATTATTGAAGCATTTATCAGGGTTATTGTCTCATGAGCGGATACATATTTGAATGTATTTA
GAAAAATAAACAAATAGGGGTTCCGCGCACATTTCCCCGAAAAGTGCCACCTGACGTCTAAGAAACCATT
ATTATCATGACATTAACCTATAAAAATAGGCGTATCACGAGGCCCTTTCGTC
Features (pLannotate 1.2.2; 15 found; start..end, strand, type, name):
    137..235     +  misc_feature   bom (fragment): basis of mobility region from pBR322
    321..700     +  enhancer       CMV enhancer: human cytomegalovirus immediate early enhancer
    701..904     +  promoter       CMV promoter: human cytomegalovirus (CMV) immediate early promoter
    993..1220    +  LTR            5' LTR (truncated) (fragment): truncated 5' long terminal repeat (LTR) from human T-cell leukemia virus (HTLV) type 1
   1224..1334    +  intron         CMV intron (fragment): modified intron A from human cytomegalovirus
   1385..1453    +  CDS            Ighv1-61 (fragment): HVM05_MOUSE - Also known as Igh-VJ558. Experimental evidence at protein level: Swiss-Prot protein existence level 1. From Mus musculus (Mouse).
   1787..2803    +  CDS            IGHG1: IGHG1_HUMAN - Experimental evidence at protein level: Swiss-Prot protein existence level 1. Constant region of immunoglobulin heavy chains. Immunoglobulins, also known as antibodies, are membrane-bound or secreted glycoproteins produced by B lymphocytes. In the recognition phase of humoral immunity, the membrane-bound immunoglobulins serve as receptors which, upon binding of a specific antigen, trigger the clonal expansion and differentiation of B lymphocytes into immunoglobulins- secreting plasma cells. Secreted immunoglobulins mediate the effector phase of humoral immunity, which results in
   2858..6436    +  CDS            S (fragment): SPIKE_SARS2 - Experimental evidence at protein level: Swiss-Prot protein existence level 1. [Spike glycoprotein]: May down-regulate host tetherin (BST2) by lysosomal degradation, thereby counteracting its antiviral activity. From Severe acute respiratory syndrome coronavirus 2 (2019-nCoV) (SARS-CoV-2).
   6630..6854    +  polyA_signal   bGH poly(A) signal: bovine growth hormone polyadenylation signal
   7392..7980    -  rep_origin     ori: high-copy-number ColE1/pMB1/pBR322/pUC origin of replication
   8152..8223    -  CDS            bla(M) (fragment): β-lactamase lacking the signal sequence; bla(M); allows cytosolic expression of β-lactamase
   8235..8381    -  CDS            TRA2_ECOLX (fragment): Protein predicted: Swiss-Prot protein existence level 4. Required for transposition of transposon Tn903. From Escherichia coli.
   8522..9337    -  CDS            KanR: aminoglycoside phosphotransferase; aph(3')-Ia; confers resistance to kanamycin in bacteria or G418 (Geneticin®) in eukaryotes
   9460..9547    -  promoter       AmpR promoter (fragment): bla
   9642..35      +  CDS            rop (fragment) (across the origin): Rop protein, which maintains plasmids at low copy number; rop
