[The description below was written by a language model from this plasmid's Addgene catalogue record and pLannotate feature annotations shown in this document.]
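Description:
pVRC8400-SARS-CoV-2-S2P-B.1.618-AVI is a 9.6 kb mammalian expression plasmid built on the pVRC8400 backbone, designed to produce a soluble, tagged spike ectodomain from the B.1.618 variant of SARS-CoV-2. It is propagated in E. coli through a high-copy ColE1/pUC-type origin and selected with kanamycin through an aph(3')-Ia resistance gene. The short bla, Tn903 transposase, bom and rop fragments in the annotation appear to be non-functional backbone remnants.

The expression cassette is driven by the human CMV immediate-early enhancer and promoter, followed by a truncated HTLV-1 5' LTR segment and a CMV intron A fragment. These leader elements are commonly included to boost transcript processing and expression, and the cassette ends with a bovine growth hormone polyadenylation signal. The open reading frame begins with a short mouse immunoglobulin heavy-chain fragment that most likely serves as a secretion signal. Next comes human IgG1 constant-region sequence corresponding to the single-chain Fc (scFc) listed in the record, then an HRV3C protease cleavage site, the spike fragment, and a C-terminal AVI tag. The HRV3C site and AVI tag are given in the catalogue fields but were not annotated in the feature table. The spike insert is the S2P form, a designation that conventionally refers to two prefusion-stabilising proline substitutions, and it carries the recorded B.1.618 changes Y145del, H146del, E484K and D614G.

This arrangement lets the secreted fusion be captured through its Fc portion and the spike released by HRV3C cleavage. The AVI tag allows site-specific biotinylation, consistent with the associated publication's use of such proteins as molecular probes of variant spike ectodomains.
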