Addgene plasmid #176336: pVRC8400-SARS-CoV-2-S2P-B.1.618-AVI
Purpose: Expresses SARS-CoV-2 S2P protein from the B.1.618 variant with single chain Fc, HRV3C protease cleavage site, and AVI tag
Depositing lab: Peter Kwong. Depositing organization: National Institute of Allergy and Infectious Diseases (NIAID). Publication: Molecular probes of spike ectodomain and its subdomains for SARS-CoV-2 variants, Alpha through Omicron. Teng IT, Nazzari AF, Choe M, Liu T, Oliveira de Souza M, Petrova Y, Tsybovsky Y, Wang S, Zhang B, Artamonov M, Madan B, Huang A, Lopez Acevedo SN, Pan X, Ruckwardt TJ, DeKosky BJ, Mascola JR, Misasi J, Sullivan NJ, Zhou T, Kwong PD. PLoS One. 2022 May 24;17(5):e0268767. doi: 10.1371/journal.pone.0268767. eCollection 2022. PubMed 35609088.
Backbone
  Vector backbone: pVRC8400
  Vector type: Mammalian Expression
Growth in bacteria
  Bacterial resistance: Kanamycin, 50 μg/mL
  Growth temperature: 37°C
  Growth strain: DH5alpha
  Copy number: Unknown
Gene/Insert
  Gene/Insert name: SARS-CoV-2-S2P-B.1.618
  Mutation: Y145del, H146del, E484K, D614G
  Entrez Gene: S (a.k.a. GU280_gp02, spike glycoprotein)
  Tag / fusion protein: scFc (N terminal on insert); HRV3C (N terminal on insert); AVI (C terminal on insert)
Terms and licenses: Academic/Nonprofit Terms; Industry Terms: Not Available to Industry
How to cite: pVRC8400-SARS-CoV-2-S2P-B.1.618-AVI was a gift from Peter Kwong (Addgene plasmid # 176336 ; http://n2t.net/addgene:176336 ; RRID:Addgene_176336)
